>Addgene plasmid #175238 | FKBP-EGFP-RanGAP* | addgene full sequence | sequence record 345469 | Addgene NGS Result
GATAATGTTTTTTGCGCCGACATCATAACGGTTCTGGCAAATATTCTGAAATGAGCTGTTGACAATTAAT
CATCGGCTCGTATAATGTGTGGAATTGTGAGCGGATAACAATTTCACACAGGAAACAGCCAGTCCGTTTA
GGTGTTTTCACGAGCACTTCACCAACAAGGACCATAGATTATGAAAACTGAAGAAGGTAAACTGGTAATC
TGGATTAACGGCGATAAAGGCTATAACGGTCTCGCTGAAGTCGGTAAGAAATTCGAGAAAGATACCGGAA
TTAAAGTCACCGTTGAGCATCCGGATAAACTGGAAGAGAAATTCCCACAGGTTGCGGCAACTGGCGATGG
CCCTGACATTATCTTCTGGGCACACGACCGCTTTGGTGGCTACGCTCAATCTGGCCTGTTGGCTGAAATC
ACCCCGGACAAAGCGTTCCAGGACAAGCTGTATCCGTTTACCTGGGATGCCGTACGTTACAACGGCAAGC
TGATTGCTTACCCGATCGCTGTTGAAGCGTTATCGCTGATTTATAACAAAGATCTGCTGCCGAACCCGCC
AAAAACCTGGGAAGAGATCCCGGCGCTGGATAAAGAACTGAAAGCGAAAGGTAAGAGCGCGCTGATGTTC
AACCTGCAAGAACCGTACTTCACCTGGCCGCTGATTGCTGCTGACGGGGGTTATGCGTTCAAGTATGAAA
ACGGCAAGTACGACATTAAAGACGTGGGCGTGGATAACGCTGGCGCGAAAGCGGGTCTGACCTTCCTGGT
TGACCTGATTAAAAACAAACACATGAATGCAGACACCGATTACTCCATCGCAGAAGCTGCCTTTAATAAA
GGCGAAACAGCGATGACCATCAACGGCCCGTGGGCATGGTCCAACATCGACACCAGCAAAGTGAATTATG
GTGTAACGGTACTGCCGACCTTCAAGGGTCAACCATCCAAACCGTTCGTTGGCGTGCTGAGCGCAGGTAT
TAACGCCGCCAGTCCGAACAAAGAGCTGGCAAAAGAGTTCCTCGAAAACTATCTGCTGACTGATGAAGGT
CTGGAAGCGGTTAATAAAGACAAACCGCTGGGTGCCGTAGCGCTGAAGTCTTACGAGGAAGAGTTGGCGA
AAGATCCACGTATTGCCGCCACCATGGAAAACGCCCAGAAAGGTGAAATCATGCCGAACATCCCGCAGAT
GTCCGCTTTCTGGTATGCCGTGCGTACTGCGGTGATCAACGCCGCCAGCGGTCGTCAGACTGTCGATGAA
GCCCTGAAAGACGCGCAGACTAATTCGAGCTCGAACAACAACAACAATAACAATAACAACAACCTCGGGA
TCGAGGGAAGGATTTCAGAATTTGAAAACCTGTATTTTCAGGGCGAATTCATGGGGGTACAAGTTGAAAC
AATTAGCCCTGGGGACGGACGTACTTTCCCAAAACGCGGTCAGACCTGTGTGGTCCACTATACTGGGATG
CTTGAGGACGGTAAGAAATTCGACTCAAGTCGTGACCGTAACAAACCCTTCAAGTTCATGTTAGGTAAAC
AGGAAGTGATTCGTGGGTGGGAGGAAGGAGTGGCCCAGATGTCAGTAGGCCAACGTGCTAAGTTGACAAT
TTCGCCCGACTACGCCTACGGAGCAACGGGTCATCCGGGAATTATTCCACCACACGCAACATTAGTATTC
GACGTCGAGTTGTTGAAATTGAACGAGGGAGGTAGTGGCGGATCAGGTGGGAGTGGAGGGTCTGTGAGCA
AGGGCGAGGAGCTGTTCACCGGGGTGGTGCCCATCCTGGTCGAGCTGGACGGCGACGTAAACGGCCACAA
GTTCAGCGTGTCCGGCGAGGGCGAGGGCGATGCCACCTACGGCAAGCTGACCCTGAAGTTCATCTGCACC
ACCGGCAAGCTGCCCGTGCCCTGGCCCACCCTCGTGACCACCCTGACCTACGGCGTGCAGTGCTTCAGCC
GCTACCCCGACCACATGAAGCAGCACGACTTCTTCAAGTCCGCCATGCCCGAAGGCTACGTCCAGGAGCG
CACCATCTTCTTCAAGGACGACGGCAACTACAAGACCCGCGCCGAGGTGAAGTTCGAGGGCGACACCCTG
GTGAACCGCATCGAGCTGAAGGGCATCGACTTCAAGGAGGACGGCAACATCCTGGGGCACAAGCTGGAGT
ACAACTACAACAGCCACAACGTCTATATCATGGCCGACAAGCAGAAGAACGGCATCAAGGTGAACTTCAA
GATCCGCCACAACATCGAGGACGGCAGCGTGCAGCTCGCCGACCACTACCAGCAGAACACCCCCATCGGC
GACGGCCCCGTGCTGCTGCCCGACAACCACTACCTGAGCACCCAGTCCAAGCTGAGCAAAGACCCCAACG
AGAAGCGCGATCACATGGTCCTGCTGGAGTTCGTGACCGCCGCCGGGATCACTCTCGGCATGGACGAGCT
GTACAAGTCCGGACTCAGATCTCCTCAGCAGCGAGGGCAGGGAGAGAAGTCAGCCACGCCCTCACGGAAG
ATTCTGGACCCTAACACTGGGGAGCCAGCTCCCGTGCTGTCCTCCCCACCTCCTGCAGACGTCTCCACCT
TCCTGGCTTTTCCCTCTCCAGAGAAGCTGCTGCGCCTAGGGCCCAAGAGCTCCGTGCTGATAGCCCAGCA
GACTGACACGTCTGACCCCGAGAAGGTGGTGTCTGCCTTCCTAAAGGTGTCATCTGTGTTCAAGGACGAA
GCTACTGTGAGGATGGCAGTGCAGGATGCAGTAGATGCCCTGATGCAGAAGGCTTTCAACTCCTCGTCCT
TCAACTCCAACACCTTCCTCACCAGGCTCCTCGTGCACATGGGTCTGCTCAAGAGTGAAGACAAGGTCAA
GGCCATTGCCAACCTGTACGGCCCCCTGATGGCGCTGAACCACATGGTGCAGCAGGACTATTTCCCCAAG
GCCCTTGCACCCCTGCTGCTGGCGGCCGTGACCAAGCCCAACAGCGCCCTGGAATCCTGCTCCTTCGCCC
GCCACAGTCTGCTGCAGACGCTGTACAAGGTCGGATCCGAAAACCTGTATTTTCAGGGCCATCATCATCA
TCATCACTGAAAGCTTGGCACTGGCCGTCGTTTTACAACGTCGTGACTGGGAAAACCCTGGCGTTACCCA
ACTTAATCGCCTTGCAGCACATCCCCCTTTCGCCAGCTGGCGTAATAGCGAAGAGGCCCGCACCGATCGC
CCTTCCCAACAGTTGCGCAGCCTGAATGGCGAATGGCAGCTTGGCTGTTTTGGCGGATGAGATAAGATTT
TCAGCCTGATACAGATTAAATCAGAACGCAGAAGCGGTCTGATAAAACAGAATTTGCCTGGCGGCAGTAG
CGCGGTGGTCCCACCTGACCCCATGCCGAACTCAGAAGTGAAACGCCGTAGCGCCGATGGTAGTGTGGGG
TCTCCCCATGCGAGAGTAGGGAACTGCCAGGCATCAAATAAAACGAAAGGCTCAGTCGAAAGACTGGGCC
TTTCGTTTTATCTGTTGTTTGTCGGTGAACGCTCTCCTGAGTAGGACAAATCCGCCGGGAGCGGATTTGA
ACGTTGCGAAGCAACGGCCCGGAGGGTGGCGGGCAGGACGCCCGCCATAAACTGCCAGGCATCAAATTAA
GCAGAAGGCCATCCTGACGGATGGCCTTTTTGCGTTTCTACAAACTCTTTTGTTTATTTTTCTAAATACA
TTCAAATATGTATCCGCTCATGAGACAATAACCCTGATAAATGCTTCAATAATATTGAAAAAGGAAGAGT
ATGAGTATTCAACATTTCCGTGTCGCCCTTATTCCCTTTTTTGCGGCATTTTGCCTTCCTGTTTTTGCTC
ACCCAGAAACGCTGGTGAAAGTAAAAGATGCTGAAGATCAGTTGGGTGCACGAGTGGGTTACATCGAACT
GGATCTCAACAGCGGTAAGATCCTTGAGAGTTTTCGCCCCGAAGAACGTTTCCCAATGATGAGCACTTTT
AAAGTTCTGCTATGTGGCGCGGTATTATCCCGTGTTGACGCCGGGCAAGAGCAACTCGGTCGCCGCATAC
ACTATTCTCAGAATGACTTGGTTGAGTACTCACCAGTCACAGAAAAGCATCTTACGGATGGCATGACAGT
AAGAGAATTATGCAGTGCTGCCATAACCATGAGTGATAACACTGCGGCCAACTTACTTCTGACAACGATC
GGAGGACCGAAGGAGCTAACCGCTTTTTTGCACAACATGGGGGATCATGTAACTCGCCTTGATCGTTGGG
AACCGGAGCTGAATGAAGCCATACCAAACGACGAGCGTGACACCACGATGCCTGTAGCAATGGCAACAAC
GTTGCGCAAACTATTAACTGGCGAACTACTTACTCTAGCTTCCCGGCAACAATTAATAGACTGGATGGAG
GCGGATAAAGTTGCAGGACCACTTCTGCGCTCGGCCCTTCCGGCTGGCTGGTTTATTGCTGATAAATCTG
GAGCCGGTGAGCGTGGGTCTCGCGGTATCATTGCAGCACTGGGGCCAGATGGTAAGCCCTCCCGTATCGT
AGTTATCTACACGACGGGGAGTCAGGCAACTATGGATGAACGAAATAGACAGATCGCTGAGATAGGTGCC
TCACTGATTAAGCATTGGTAACTGTCAGACCAAGTTTACTCATATATACTTTAGATTGATT
[38 nt withheld, positions 4682-4719]
A
[37 nt withheld, positions 4721-4757]
ATTTTGTTAAAATTCGCGTTAAATTTTTGTTAAATCAGCTCATTTTTTAACCAATAGGCCGAAATCGGCA
AAATCCCTTATAAATCAAAAGAATAGCCCGAGATAGGGT
[37 nt withheld, positions 4867-4903]
AAAGAACGTGGACTCCAACGTCAAAGG
[141 nt withheld, positions 4931-5071]
G
[125 nt withheld, positions 5073-5197]
AAAGGATCTAGGTGAAGATCCTTTTTGATAATCTCATGACCAAAATCCCTTAACGTGAGTTTTCGTTCCA
CTGAGCGTCAGACCCCGTAGAAAAGATCAAAGGATCTTCTTGAGATCCTTTTTTTCTGCGCGTAATCTGC
TGCTTGCAAACAAAAAAACCACCGCTACCAGCGGTGGTTTGTTTGCCGGATCAAGAGCTACCAACTCTTT
TTCCGAAGGTAACTGGCTTCAGCAGAGCGCAGATACCAAATACTGTCCTTCTAGTGTAGCCGTAGTTAGG
CCACCACTTCAAGAACTCTGTAGCACCGCCTACATACCTCGCTCTGCTAATCCTGTTACCAGTGGCTGCT
GCCAGTGGCGATAAGTCGTGTCTTACCGGGTTGGACTCAAGACGATAGTTACCGGATAAGGCGCAGCGGT
CGGGCTGAACGGGGGGTTCGTGCACACAGCCCAGCTTGGAGCGAACGACCTACACCGAACTGAGATACCT
ACAGCGTGAGCTATGAGAAAGCGCCACGCTTCCCGAAGGGAGAAAGGCGGACAGGTATCCGGTAAGCGGC
AGGGTCGGAACAGGAGAGCGCACGAGGGAGCTTCCAGGGGGAAACGCCTGGTATCTTTATAGTCCTGTCG
GGTTTCGCCACCTCTGACTTGAGCGTCGATTTTTGTGATGCTCGTCAGGGGGGCGGAGCCTATGGAAAAA
CGCCAGCAACGCGGCCTTTTTACGGTTCCTGGCCTTTTGCTGGCCTTTTGCTCACATGTTCTTTCCTGCG
TTATCCCCTGATTCTGTGGATAACCGTATTACCGCCTTTGAGTGAGCTGATACCGCTCGCCGCAGCCGAA
CGACCGAGCGCAGCGAGTCAGTGAGCGAGGAAGCGGAAGAGCGCCTGATGCGGTATTTTCTCCTTACGCA
TCTGTGCGGTATTTCACACCGCATGTGGTGCACTCTCAGTACACCGCATGTGGTGCACTCTCAGTACAAT
CTGCTCTGATGCCGCATAGTTAAGCCAGTATACACTCCGCTATCGCTACGTGACTGGGTCATGGCTGCGC
CCCGACACCCGCCAACACCCGCTGACGCGCCCTGACGGGCTTGTCTGCTCCCGGCATCCGCTTACAGACA
AGCTGTGACCGTCTCCGGGAGCTGCATGTGTCAGAGGTTTTCACCGTCATCACCGAAACGCGCGAGGCAG
CTGCGGTAAAGCTCATCAGCGTGGTCGTGCAGCGATTCACAGATGTCTGCCTGTTCATCCGCGTCCAGCT
CGTTGAGTTTCTCCAGAAGCGTTAATGTCTGGCTTCTGATAAAGCGGGCCATGTTAAGGGCGGTTTTTTC
CTGTTTGGTCACTGATGCCTCCGTGTAAGGGGGATTTCTGTTCATGGGGGTAATGATACCGATGAAACGA
GAGAGGATGCTCACGATACGGGTTACTGATGATGAACATGCCCGGTTACTGGAACGTTGTGAGGGTAAAC
AACTGGCGGTATGGATGCGGCGGGACCAGAGAAAAATCACTCAGGGTCAATGCCAGCGCTTCGTTAATAC
AGATGTAGGTGTTCCACAGGGTAGCCAGCAGCATCCTGCGATGCAGATCCGGAACATAATGGTGCAGGGC
GCTGACTTCCGCGTTTCCAGACTTTACGAAACACGGAAACCGAAGACCATTCATGTTGTTGCTCAGGTCG
CAGACGTTTTGCAGCAGCAGTCGCTTCACGTTCGCTCGCGTATCGGTGATTCATTCTGCTAACCAGTAAG
GCAACCCCGCCAGCCTAGCCGGGTCCTCAACGACAGGAGCACGATCATGCGCACCCGTGGCCAGGACCCA
ACGCTGCCCGAAATTCCGACACCATCGAATGGTGCAAAACCTTTCGCGGTATGGCATGATAGCGCCCGGA
AGAGAGTCAATTCAGGGTGGTGAATGTGAAACCAGTAACGTTATACGATGTCGCAGAGTATGCCGGTGTC
TCTTATCAGACCGTTTCCCGCGTGGTGAACCAGGCCAGCCACGTTTCTGCGAAAACGCGGGAAAAAGTGG
AAGCGGCGATGGCGGAGCTGAATTACATTCCCAACCGCGTGGCACAACAACTGGCGGGCAAACAGTCGTT
GCTGATTGGCGTTGCCACCTCCAGTCTGGCCCTGCACGCGCCGTCGCAAATTGTCGCGGCGATTAAATCT
CGCGCCGATCAACTGGGTGCCAGCGTGGTGGTGTCGATGGTAGAACGAAGCGGCGTCGAAGCCTGTAAAG
CGGCGGTGCACAATCTTCTCGCGCAACGCGTCAGTGGGCTGATCATTAACTATCCGCTGGATGACCAGGA
TGCCATTGCTGTGGAAGCTGCCTGCACTAATGTTCCGGCGTTATTTCTTGATGTCTCTGACCAGACACCC
ATCAACAGTATTATTTTCTCCCATGAAGACGGTACGCGACTGGGCGTGGAGCATCTGGTCGCATTGGGTC
ACCAGCAAATCGCGCTGTTAGCGGGCCCATTAAGTTCTGTCTCGGCGCGTCTGCGTCTGGCTGGCTGGCA
TAAATATCTCACTCGCAATCAAATTCAGCCGATAGCGGAACGGGAAGGCGACTGGAGTGCCATGTCCGGT
TTTCAACAAACCATGCAAATGCTGAATGAGGGCATCGTTCCCACTGCGATGCTGGTTGCCAACGATCAGA
TGGCGCTGGGCGCAATGCGCGCCATTACCGAGTCCGGGCTGCGCGTTGGTGCGGATATCTCGGTAGTGGG
ATACGACGATACCGAAGACAGCTCATGTTATATCCCGCCGTTAACCACCATCAAACAGGATTTTCGCCTG
CTGGGGCAAACCAGCGTGGACCGCTTGCTGCAACTCTCTCAGGGCCAGGCGGTGAAGGGCAATCAGCTGT
TGCCCGTCTCACTGGTGAAAAGAAAAACCACCCTGGCGCCCAATACGCAAACCGCCTCTCCCCGCGCGTT
GGCCGATTCATTAATGCAGCTGGCACGACAGGTTTCCCGACTGGAAAGCGGGCAGTGAGCGCAACGCAAT
TAATGTAAGTTAGCTCACTCATTAGGCACAATTCTCATGTTTGACAGCTTATCATCGACTGCACGGTGCA
CCAATGCTTCTGGCGTCAGGCAGCCATCGGAAGCTGTGGTATGGCTGTGCAGGTCGTAAATCACTGCATA
ATTCGTGTCGCTCAAGGCGCACTCCCGTTCTG
Features (pLannotate 1.2.2; 25 found; start..end, strand, type, name):
     59..87      +  promoter       tac promoter: strong E. coli promoter; hybrid between the trp and lac UV5 promoters
     95..111     +  protein_bind   lac operator: The lac repressor binds to the lac operator to inhibit transcription in E. coli. This inhibition can be relieved by adding lactose or isopropyl-β-D-thiogalactopyranoside (IPTG). lac repressor encoded by lacI
    181..1281    +  CDS            MBP: maltose binding protein from E. coli; malE (mutated); This version of the gene does not encode a signal sequence, so MBP will remain in the cytosol.
   1354..1374    +  CDS            TEV site: tobacco etch virus (TEV) protease recognition and cleavage site
   1381..1701    +  CDS            FKBP1A: FKB1A_HUMAN - Also known as FKBP1, FKBP12. Experimental evidence at protein level: Swiss-Prot protein existence level 1. Keeps in an inactive conformation TGFBR1, the TGF-beta type I serine/threonine kinase receptor, preventing TGF-beta receptor activation in absence of ligand. Recruits SMAD7 to ACVR1B which prevents the association of SMAD2 and SMAD3 with the activin receptor complex, thereby blocking the activin signal. May modulate the RYR1 calcium channel activity. PPIases accelerate the folding of proteins. It catalyzes the cis-trans isomerization of proline imidic peptide bonds in oligop
   1744..2457    +  CDS            mEGFP: mEGFP is a basic (constitutively fluorescent) green fluorescent protein published in 2002, derived from Aequorea victoria. It has moderate acid sensitivity.
   2476..3042    +  CDS            RANGAP1 (fragment): RAGP1_HUMAN - Also known as KIAA1835, SD. Experimental evidence at protein level: Swiss-Prot protein existence level 1. GTPase activator for RAN (PubMed:8146159, PubMed:8896452, PubMed:16428860). Converts cytoplasmic GTP-bound RAN to GDP-bound RAN, which is essential for RAN-mediated nuclear import and export (PubMed:8896452, PubMed:27160050). Mediates dissociation of cargo from nuclear export complexes containing XPO1, RAN and RANBP2 after nuclear export (PubMed:27160050). From Homo sapiens (Human).
   3049..3069    +  CDS            TEV site: tobacco etch virus (TEV) protease recognition and cleavage site
   3070..3086    +  CDS            capTEV™ (fragment): composite tag for in vivo biotinylation, TEV protease cleavage, and 6xHis tagging
   3099..3253    +  CDS            lacZα (fragment): LacZα fragment of β-galactosidase; lacZ fragment
   3346..3461    +  ncRNA          5S rRNA: Accession: RF00001 - 5S ribosomal RNA
   3465..3551    +  terminator     rrnB T1 terminator: Escherichia coli rrnB; transcription terminator T1 from the E. coli rrnB gene
   3643..3670    +  terminator     rrnB T2 terminator: transcription terminator T2 from the E. coli rrnB gene
   3689..3780    +  promoter       AmpR promoter: bla
   3781..4641    +  CDS            AmpR: β-lactamase; bla; confers resistance to ampicillin, carbenicillin, and related antibiotics
   4683..5196    -  rep_origin     M13 ori (sequence partly withheld): M13 bacteriophage origin of replication; arrow indicates direction of (+) strand synthesis
   5307..5895    +  rep_origin     ori: high-copy-number ColE1/pMB1/pBR322/pUC origin of replication
   6081..6150    -  misc_feature   bom (fragment): basis of mobility region from pBR322
   6148..6246    -  misc_feature   bom (fragment): basis of mobility region from pBR322
   6348..6539    -  CDS            rop: Rop protein, which maintains plasmids at low copy number; rop
   6556..6936    +  CDS            YPB1_ECOLX: Protein predicted: Swiss-Prot protein existence level 4. From Escherichia coli.
   7035..7112    +  promoter       lacIq promoter: lacI (mutant); In the lacIq allele, a single base change in the promoter boosts expression of the lacI gene about 10-fold.
   7113..8195    +  CDS            lacI: lac repressor; lacI; The lac repressor binds to the lac operator to inhibit transcription in E. coli. This inhibition can be relieved by adding lactose or isopropyl-β-D-thiogalactopyranoside (IPTG).
   8208..8229    +  protein_bind   CAP binding site: CAP binding activates transcription in the presence of cAMP. E. coli catabolite activator protein
   8248..8265    +  promoter       tet promoter (fragment): E. coli promoter for tetracycline efflux protein gene
