[The description below was written by a language model from this plasmid's Addgene catalogue record and pLannotate feature annotations shown in this document.]
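Description:
FKBP-EGFP-RanGAP* is a bacterial expression plasmid built on a laboratory backbone called MTTH, used to produce and purify a recombinant fusion protein in E. coli. Transcription is driven by the hybrid tac promoter with an adjacent lac operator. The plasmid carries its own lacI gene under the lacIq promoter, so expression is repressed until induced with IPTG. It is propagated through a ColE1/pBR322-type origin accompanied by rop and bom elements, consistent with the low copy number recorded, and is selected with ampicillin via β-lactamase. An M13 phage origin is also present, and rrnB T1 and T2 terminators lie downstream of the coding region.

The annotated open reading frame begins with a cytosolic maltose-binding protein lacking its signal sequence, followed by a TEV protease site. Next come human FKBP12 (FKBP1A), monomeric EGFP and a fragment of human RANGAP1. A second TEV site and a partial match to a His-containing composite tag follow, suggesting that both flanking affinity tags can be removed by TEV cleavage, although the record does not spell out the C-terminal tag. Only about 570 bp of the sequence is annotated as RANGAP1, so the catalogued 1695 bp insert size evidently covers the whole FKBP-EGFP-RanGAP cassette, cloned between EcoRI and BamHI.

The RanGAP portion carries an F562A substitution, which the record says lowers affinity for the SUMO E2 enzyme and raises the Km. The purified protein therefore serves as a fluorescent, low-affinity SUMOylation substrate that rapamycin can recruit to FRB-bearing partners through its FKBP domain. The associated publication examines increased enzymatic rate in a phase-separated compartment.
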