Addgene plasmid #175238: FKBP-EGFP-RanGAP*
Purpose: Bacterial expression and purification, low affinity SUMOylation substrate that can recruited to FRB with rapamycin, point mutation F562A reduces affinity for E2, increasing the Km
Depositing lab: Michael Rosen. Depositing organization: University of Texas Southwestern Medical Center. Publication: Mechanistic dissection of increased enzymatic rate in a phase-separated compartment. Peeples W, Rosen MK. Nat Chem Biol. 2021 Jun;17(6):693-702. doi: 10.1038/s41589-021-00801-x. Epub 2021 May 25. PubMed 34035521.
Backbone
  Vector backbone: MTTH
  Backbone manufacturer: lab reagent
  Backbone size w/o insert (bp): 5300
  Vector type: Bacterial Expression
Growth in bacteria
  Bacterial resistance: Ampicillin, 100 μg/mL
  Growth temperature: 37°C
  Growth strain: DH5alpha
  Copy number: Low Copy
Gene/Insert
  Gene/Insert name: RANGAP1
  Species: H. sapiens (human)
  Insert size (bp): 1695
  Mutation: Amino acid 562 F to A
  Entrez Gene: RANGAP1 (a.k.a. Fug1, RANGAP, SD)
  Promoter: tac
  Cloning method: Restriction Enzyme; 5′ cloning site EcoRI (not destroyed); 3′ cloning site BamHI (not destroyed)
  Sequencing primers: 5′ GGTCGTCAGACTGTCGATGAAGCC; 3′ CGCCAGGGTTTTCCCAGTCACGAC
Terms and licenses: Academic/Nonprofit Terms; Industry Terms: Not Available to Industry
How to cite: FKBP-EGFP-RanGAP* was a gift from Michael Rosen (Addgene plasmid # 175238 ; http://n2t.net/addgene:175238 ; RRID:Addgene_175238)
