>Addgene plasmid #175238 | FKBP-EGFP-RanGAP* | depositor partial sequence | sequence record 339761 | Insert Sequence (including restriction sites)
GGCGAATTCATGGGGGTACAAGTTGAAACAATTAGCCCTGGGGACGGACGTACTTTCCCAAAACGCGGTC
AGACCTGTGTGGTCCACTATACTGGGATGCTTGAGGACGGTAAGAAATTCGACTCAAGTCGTGACCGTAA
CAAACCCTTCAAGTTCATGTTAGGTAAACAGGAAGTGATTCGTGGGTGGGAGGAAGGAGTGGCCCAGATG
TCAGTAGGCCAACGTGCTAAGTTGACAATTTCGCCCGACTACGCCTACGGAGCAACGGGTCATCCGGGAA
TTATTCCACCACACGCAACATTAGTATTCGACGTCGAGTTGTTGAAATTGAACGAGGGAGGTAGTGGCGG
ATCAGGTGGGAGTGGAGGGTCTGTGAGCAAGGGCGAGGAGCTGTTCACCGGGGTGGTGCCCATCCTGGTC
GAGCTGGACGGCGACGTAAACGGCCACAAGTTCAGCGTGTCCGGCGAGGGCGAGGGCGATGCCACCTACG
GCAAGCTGACCCTGAAGTTCATCTGCACCACCGGCAAGCTGCCCGTGCCCTGGCCCACCCTCGTGACCAC
CCTGACCTACGGCGTGCAGTGCTTCAGCCGCTACCCCGACCACATGAAGCAGCACGACTTCTTCAAGTCC
GCCATGCCCGAAGGCTACGTCCAGGAGCGCACCATCTTCTTCAAGGACGACGGCAACTACAAGACCCGCG
CCGAGGTGAAGTTCGAGGGCGACACCCTGGTGAACCGCATCGAGCTGAAGGGCATCGACTTCAAGGAGGA
CGGCAACATCCTGGGGCACAAGCTGGAGTACAACTACAACAGCCACAACGTCTATATCATGGCCGACAAG
CAGAAGAACGGCATCAAGGTGAACTTCAAGATCCGCCACAACATCGAGGACGGCAGCGTGCAGCTCGCCG
ACCACTACCAGCAGAACACCCCCATCGGCGACGGCCCCGTGCTGCTGCCCGACAACCACTACCTGAGCAC
CCAGTCCAAGCTGAGCAAAGACCCCAACGAGAAGCGCGATCACATGGTCCTGCTGGAGTTCGTGACCGCC
GCCGGGATCACTCTCGGCATGGACGAGCTGTACAAGTCCGGACTCAGATCTCCTCAGCAGCGAGGGCAGG
GAGAGAAGTCAGCCACGCCCTCACGGAAGATTCTGGACCCTAACACTGGGGAGCCAGCTCCCGTGCTGTC
CTCCCCACCTCCTGCAGACGTCTCCACCTTCCTGGCTTTTCCCTCTCCAGAGAAGCTGCTGCGCCTAGGG
CCCAAGAGCTCCGTGCTGATAGCCCAGCAGACTGACACGTCTGACCCCGAGAAGGTGGTGTCTGCCTTCC
TAAAGGTGTCATCTGTGTTCAAGGACGAAGCTACTGTGAGGATGGCAGTGCAGGATGCAGTAGATGCCCT
GATGCAGAAGGCTTTCAACTCCTCGTCCTTCAACTCCAACACCTTCCTCACCAGGCTCCTCGTGCACATG
GGTCTGCTCAAGAGTGAAGACAAGGTCAAGGCCATTGCCAACCTGTACGGCCCCCTGATGGCGCTGAACC
ACATGGTGCAGCAGGACTATTTCCCCAAGGCCCTTGCACCCCTGCTGCTGGCGGCCGTGACCAAGCCCAA
CAGCGCCCTGGAATCCTGCTCCTTCGCCCGCCACAGTCTGCTGCAGACGCTGTACAAGGTCGGATCCGAA
AACCTGTATTTTCAG
